>Addgene plasmid #169220 | TVBB C-term-mScarlet-Puro | addgene full sequence | sequence record 332666 | Addgene NGS Result
GTGAGCAAGGGCGAGGCAGTGATCAAGGAGTTCATGAGATTCAAGGTGCACATGGAGGGCTCCATGAACG
GCCACGAGTTCGAGATCGAGGGCGAGGGCGAGGGCAGACCCTACGAGGGCACCCAGACCGCCAAGCTGAA
GGTGACCAAGGGTGGCCCCCTGCCCTTCTCCTGGGACATCCTGTCCCCTCAGTTCATGTACGGCTCCAGG
GCCTTCACCAAGCACCCCGCCGACATCCCCGACTACTATAAGCAGTCCTTCCCCGAGGGCTTCAAGTGGG
AGAGAGTGATGAACTTCGAGGACGGCGGCGCCGTGACCGTGACCCAGGACACCTCCCTGGAGGACGGCAC
CCTGATCTACAAGGTGAAGCTCAGAGGCACCAACTTCCCTCCTGACGGCCCCGTAATGCAGAAGAAGACA
ATGGGCTGGGAAGCATCCACCGAGAGATTGTACCCCGAGGACGGCGTGCTGAAGGGCGACATTAAGATGG
CCCTGAGACTGAAGGACGGCGGCCGCTACCTGGCGGACTTCAAGACCACCTACAAGGCCAAGAAGCCCGT
GCAGATGCCCGGCGCCTACAACGTCGACAGGAAGTTGGACATCACCTCCCACAACGAGGACTACACCGTG
GTGGAACAGTACGAACGCTCCGAGGGCAGACACTCCACCGGCGGCATGGACGAGCTGTACAAGGGAAGCG
GAGCGACGAATTTTAGTCTACTGAAACAAGCGGGAGACGTGGAGGAAAACCCTGGACCTATGACCGAGTA
CAAGCCCACGGTGCGCCTCGCCACCAGAGACGACGTCCCTAGAGCCGTAAGAACCCTCGCCGCCGCTTTT
GCCGACTACCCTGCCACAAGACACACCGTCGATCCGGACAGGCACATCGAGAGAGTCACCGAGCTGCAAG
AACTCTTCCTCACGAGGGTCGGGCTCGACATCGGAAAGGTGTGGGTCGCGGACGACGGAGCCGCGGTGGC
TGTCTGGACCACGCCTGAGAGTGTCGAAGCAGGGGCAGTGTTCGCCGAAATCGGCCCAAGAATGGCCGAA
TTGTCTGGTTCCCGGCTGGCAGCTCAGCAACAGATGGAAGGCCTCCTGGCGCCACACCGGCCTAAGGAGC
CCGCGTGGTTCCTGGCTACAGTTGGAGTTTCACCAGATCATCAGGGAAAGGGTCTGGGCTCTGCTGTCGT
GCTCCCAGGAGTGGAAGCTGCTGAGAGAGCCGGGGTGCCTGCCTTCCTGGAGACCTCTGCGCCTAGGAAT
CTCCCCTTCTACGAGAGACTCGGCTTCACCGTCACCGCCGACGTCGAGGTGCCCGAAGGACCGCGCACCT
GGTGCATGACCCGCAAGCCCGGTGCCTGACGAAGAGCGTTTAAACGCGAACCGGCTCTTCGAATTCCTCG
CTCACTGACTCGCTGCGCTCGGTCGTTCGGCTGCGGCGAGCGGTATCAGCTCACTCAAAGGCGGTAATAC
GGTTATCCACAGAATCAGGGGATAACGCAGGAAAGAACATGTGAGCAAAAGGCCAGCAAAAGGCCAGGAA
CCGTAAAAAGGCCGCGTTGCTGGCGTTTTTCCATAGGCTCCGCCCCCCTGACGAGCATCACAAAAATCGA
CGCTCAAGTCAGAGGTGGCGAAACCCGACAGGACTATAAAGATACCAGGCGTTTCCCCCTGGAAGCTCCC
TCGTGCGCTCTCCTGTTCCGACCCTGCCGCTTACCGGATACCTGTCCGCCTTTCTCCCTTCGGGAAGCGT
GGCGCTTTCTCATAGCTCACGCTGTAGGTATCTCAGTTCGGTGTAGGTCGTTCGCTCCAAGCTGGGCTGT
GTGCACGAACCCCCCGTTCAGCCCGACCGCTGCGCCTTATCCGGTAACTATCGTCTTGAGTCCAACCCGG
TAAGACACGACTTATCGCCACTGGCAGCAGCCACTGGTAACAGGATTAGCAGAGCGAGGTATGTAGGCGG
TGCTACAGAGTTCTTGAAGTGGTGGCCTAACTACGGCTACACTAGAAGAACAGTATTTGGTATCTGCGCT
CTGCTGAAGCCAGTTACCTTCGGAAAAAGAGTTGGTAGCTCTTGATCCGGCAAACAAACCACCGCTGGTA
GCGGTGGTTTTTTTGTTTGCAAGCAGCAGATTACGCGCAGAAAAAAAGGATCTCAAGAAGATCCTTTGAT
CTTTTCTACGGGGTCTGACGCTCAGTGGAACGAAAACTCACGTTAAGGGATTTTGGTCATGAGATTATCA
AAAAGGATCTTCACCTAGATCCTTTTAAATTAAAAATGAAGTTTTAAATCAATCTAAAGTATATATGAGT
AAACTTGGTCTGACAGTTACCAATGCTTAATCAGTGAGGCACCTATCTCAGCGATCTGTCTATTTCGTTC
ATCCATAGTTGCCTGACTCCCCGTCGTGTAGATAACTACGATACGGGAGGGCTTACCATCTGGCCCCAGT
GCTGCAATGATACCGCGAGACCCACGCTCACCGGCTCCAGATTTATCAGCAATAAACCAGCCAGCCGGAA
GGGCCGAGCGCAGAAGTGGTCCTGCAACTTTATCCGCCTCCATCCAGTCTATTAATTGTTGCCGGGAAGC
TAGAGTAAGTAGTTCGCCAGTTAATAGTTTGCGCAACGTTGTTGCCATTGCTACAGGCATCGTGGTGTCA
CGCTCGTCGTTTGGTATGGCTTCATTCAGCTCCGGTTCCCAACGATCAAGGCGAGTTACATGATCCCCCA
TGTTGTGCAAAAAAGCGGTTAGCTCCTTCGGTCCTCCGATCGTTGTCAGAAGTAAGTTGGCCGCAGTGTT
ATCACTCATGGTTATGGCAGCACTGCATAATTCTCTTACTGTCATGCCATCCGTAAGATGCTTTTCTGTG
ACTGGTGAGTACTCAACCAAGTCATTCTGAGAATAGTGTATGCGGCGACCGAGTTGCTCTTGCCCGGCGT
CAATACGGGATAATACCGCGCCACATAGCAGAACTTTAAAAGTGCTCATCATTGGAAAACGTTCTTCGGG
GCGAAAACTCTCAAGGATCTTACCGCTGTTGAGATCCAGTTCGATGTAACCCACTCGTGCACCCAACTGA
TCTTCAGCATCTTTTACTTTCACCAGCGTTTCTGGGTGAGCAAAAACAGGAAGGCAAAATGCCGCAAAAA
AGGGAATAAGGGCGACACGGAAATGTTGAATACTCATACTCTTCCTTTTTCAATATTATTGAAGCATTTA
TCAGGGTTATTGTCTCATGAGCGGATACATATTTGAATGTATTTAGAAAAATAAACAAATAGGGGTTCCG
CGCACATTTCCCCGAAAAGTGCCACCTGATGCGGTGTGAAATACCGCACAGATGCGTAAGGAGAAAATAC
CGCTACGGAAGAGCGCGATCGCGTTTAAAGGCTCTTCAGGCGGAGGCGGCAGCGCCAGC
Features (pLannotate 1.2.2; 6 found; start..end, strand, type, name):
      1..693     +  CDS            mScarlet: mScarlet is a basic (constitutively fluorescent) red fluorescent protein published in 2016, derived from synthetic construct. It has moderate acid sensitivity.
    760..1356    +  CDS            pac: PUAC_STRAD - Protein predicted: Swiss-Prot protein existence level 4. Detoxification of puromycin. From Streptomyces alboniger.
   1568..2156    -  rep_origin     ori: high-copy-number ColE1/pMB1/pBR322/pUC origin of replication
   2327..3187    -  CDS            AmpR: β-lactamase; bla; confers resistance to ampicillin, carbenicillin, and related antibiotics
   3188..3292    -  promoter       AmpR promoter: bla
   3319..3363    +  misc_feature   bom (fragment): basis of mobility region from pBR322
