[The description below was written by a language model from this plasmid's Addgene catalogue record and pLannotate feature annotations shown in this document.]
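Description:
TVBB C-term-mScarlet-Puro is a 3,419 bp targeting vector backbone intended as a starting point for building donor templates that knock a Linker-mScarlet-P2A-Puro cassette into the C-terminus of a chosen gene. It is built on a pared-down, PCR-amplified bacterial backbone of about 2 kb that carries little more than a ColE1/pMB1-type origin of replication and a β-lactamase gene with its own promoter, so it is propagated in E. coli under ampicillin selection. A short fragment of the pBR322 basis-of-mobility region is also annotated. The catalogue lists the plasmid as low copy, although the annotation tool labels the origin as a high-copy ColE1/pUC type.

The roughly 1.45 kb synthetic insert, assembled by Gibson cloning, consists of the red fluorescent protein mScarlet followed by the puromycin N-acetyltransferase gene (pac). The gap between the two annotated coding sequences matches the P2A self-cleaving peptide named in the record, although the P2A and the upstream linker are not annotated themselves. No promoter is annotated for this cassette, which fits its design: after in-frame integration at the end of a target coding sequence, the endogenous locus would drive expression of a target–mScarlet fusion. The P2A would then release puromycin resistance as a separate protein, so that correctly tagged cells can be selected. According to the insert name, the cassette is flanked on both sides by SapI sites. These type IIS sites presumably allow locus-specific homology arms to be inserted on either side, though the record does not spell this out. The associated publication describes fluorescent gene tagging in human organoids without double-strand DNA cleavage.
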