Addgene plasmid #169220: TVBB C-term-mScarlet-Puro
Purpose: Targeting vector backbone to support a knock-in of Linker-mScarlet-P2A-Puro at the C-terminus of a target locus
Depositing lab: Hugo Snippert. Depositing organization: University Medical Centre Utrecht. Publication: Efficient and error-free fluorescent gene tagging in human organoids without double-strand DNA cleavage. Bollen Y, Hageman JH, van Leenen P, Derks LLM, Ponsioen B, Buissant des Amorie JR, Verlaan-Klink I, van den Bos M, Terstappen LWMM, van Boxtel R, Snippert HJG. PLoS Biol. 2022 Jan 28;20(1):e3001527. doi: 10.1371/journal.pbio.3001527. PubMed 35089911.
Backbone
  Vector backbone: Minimalistic Amp + ColE1 backbone
  Backbone size w/o insert (bp): 1969
  Total vector size (bp): 3419
  Modifications to backbone: PCR amplified minimalistic backbone segment
  Vector type: Targeting vector backbone
  Selectable markers: Puromycin
Growth in bacteria
  Bacterial resistance: Ampicillin, 100 μg/mL
  Growth temperature: 37°C
  Growth strain: DH5alpha
  Growth instructions: Grow at 30C for a few hours after overnight growth at 37C to amplify the plasmid copy number
  Copy number: Low Copy
Gene/Insert
  Gene/Insert name: Double SapI flanked mScarlet-P2A-Puro
  Species: Synthetic
  Insert size (bp): 1450
  Cloning method: Gibson Cloning
  Sequencing primers: 5′ caaataggggttccgcgcac; 3′ ttaccgcctttgagtgagctga
Terms and licenses: Academic/Nonprofit Terms; Industry Terms: Not Available to Industry
How to cite: TVBB C-term-mScarlet-Puro was a gift from Hugo Snippert (Addgene plasmid # 169220 ; http://n2t.net/addgene:169220 ; RRID:Addgene_169220)
